>Addgene plasmid #159428 | pFastBac1-melHis10TEV | addgene full sequence | sequence record 333931 | Addgene NGS Result
G
[124 nt withheld, positions 2-125]
C
[91 nt withheld, positions 127-217]
A
[49 nt withheld, positions 219-267]
CCTTTGACGTTGGAGTCCACGTTCTT
[37 nt withheld, positions 294-330]
ACCCTATCTCGGTCTATTCTTTTGATTTATAAGGGATTTTGCCGATTTCGGCCTATTGGTTAAAAAATGA
GCTGATTTAACAAAAATTTAACGCGAATTTTAACAAAATATTAACGCTTACAATTTAGGTGGCACTTTTC
GGGGAAATGTGCGCGGAACCCCTATTTGTTTATTTTTCTAAATACATTCAAATATGTATCCGCTCATGAG
ACAATAACCCTGATAAATGCTTCAATAATATTGAAAAAGGAAGAGTATGAGTATTCAACATTTCCGTGTC
GCCCTTATTCCCTTTTTTGCGGCATTTTGCCTTCCTGTTTTTGCTCACCCAGAAACGCTGGTGAAAGTAA
AAGATGCTGAAGATCAGTTGGGTGCACGAGTGGGTTACATCGAACTGGATCTCAACAGCGGTAAGATCCT
TGAGAGTTTTCGCCCCGAAGAACGTTTTCCAATGATGAGCACTTTTAAAGTTCTGCTATGTGGCGCGGTA
TTATCCCGTATTGACGCCGGGCAAGAGCAACTCGGTCGCCGCATACACTATTCTCAGAATGACTTGGTTG
AGTACTCACCAGTCACAGAAAAGCATCTTACGGATGGCATGACAGTAAGAGAATTATGCAGTGCTGCCAT
AACCATGAGTGATAACACTGCGGCCAACTTACTTCTGACAACGATCGGAGGACCGAAGGAGCTAACCGCT
TTTTTGCACAACATGGGGGATCATGTAACTCGCCTTGATCGTTGGGAACCGGAGCTGAATGAAGCCATAC
CAAACGACGAGCGTGACACCACGATGCCTGTAGCAATGGCAACAACGTTGCGCAAACTATTAACTGGCGA
ACTACTTACTCTAGCTTCCCGGCAACAATTAATAGACTGGATGGAGGCGGATAAAGTTGCAGGACCACTT
CTGCGCTCGGCCCTTCCGGCTGGCTGGTTTATTGCTGATAAATCTGGAGCCGGTGAGCGTGGGTCTCGCG
GTATCATTGCAGCACTGGGGCCAGATGGTAAGCCCTCCCGTATCGTAGTTATCTACACGACGGGGAGTCA
GGCAACTATGGATGAACGAAATAGACAGATCGCTGAGATAGGTGCCTCACTGATTAAGCATTGGTAACTG
TCAGACCAAGTTTACTCATATATACTTTAGATTGATTTAAAACTTCATTTTTAATTTAAAAGGATCTAGG
TGAAGATCCTTTTTGATAATCTCATGACCAAAATCCCTTAACGTGAGTTTTCGTTCCACTGAGCGTCAGA
CCCCGTAGAAAAGATCAAAGGATCTTCTTGAGATCCTTTTTTTCTGCGCGTAATCTGCTGCTTGCAAACA
AAAAAACCACCGCTACCAGCGGTGGTTTGTTTGCCGGATCAAGAGCTACCAACTCTTTTTCCGAAGGTAA
CTGGCTTCAGCAGAGCGCAGATACCAAATACTGTTCTTCTAGTGTAGCCGTAGTTAGGCCACCACTTCAA
GAACTCTGTAGCACCGCCTACATACCTCGCTCTGCTAATCCTGTTACCAGTGGCTGCTGCCAGTGGCGAT
AAGTCGTGTCTTACCGGGTTGGACTCAAGACGATAGTTACCGGATAAGGCGCAGCGGTCGGGCTGAACGG
GGGGTTCGTGCACACAGCCCAGCTTGGAGCGAACGACCTACACCGAACTGAGATACCTACAGCGTGAGCT
ATGAGAAAGCGCCACGCTTCCCGAAGGGAGAAAGGCGGACAGGTATCCGGTAAGCGGCAGGGTCGGAACA
GGAGAGCGCACGAGGGAGCTTCCAGGGGGAAACGCCTGGTATCTTTATAGTCCTGTCGGGTTTCGCCACC
TCTGACTTGAGCGTCGATTTTTGTGATGCTCGTCAGGGGGGCGGAGCCTATGGAAAAACGCCAGCAACGC
GGCCTTTTTACGGTTCCTGGCCTTTTGCTGGCCTTTTGCTCACATGTTCTTTCCTGCGTTATCCCCTGAT
TCTGTGGATAACCGTATTACCGCCTTTGAGTGAGCTGATACCGCTCGCCGCAGCCGAACGACCGAGCGCA
GCGAGTCAGTGAGCGAGGAAGCGGAAGAGCGCCTGATGCGGTATTTTCTCCTTACGCATCTGTGCGGTAT
TTCACACCGCATAGACCAGCCGCGTAACCTGGCAAAATCGGTTACGGTTGAGTAATAAATGGATGCCCTG
CGTAAGCGGGTGTGGGCGGACAATAAAGTCTTAAACTGAACAAAATAGATCTAAACTATGACAATAAAGT
CTTAAACTAGACAGAATAGTTGTAAACTGAAATCAGTCCAGTTATGCTGTGAAAAAGCATACTGGACTTT
TGTTATGGCTAAAGCAAACTCTTCATTTTCTGAAGTGCAAATTGCCCGTCGTATTAAAGAGGGGCGTGGC
CAAGGGCATGGTAAAGACTATATTCGCGGCGTTGTGACAATTTACCGAACAACTCCGCGGCCGGGAAGCC
GATCTCGGCTTGAACGAATTGTTAGGTGGCGGTACTTGGGTCGATATCAAAGTGCATCACTTCTTCCCGT
ATGCCCAACTTTGTATAGAGAGCCACTGCGGGATCGTCACCGTAATCTGCTTGCACGTAGATCACATAAG
CACCAAGCGCGTTGGCCTCATGCTTGAGCAGATTGATGAGCGCGGTGGCAATGCCCTGCCTCCGGTGCTC
GCCGGAGACTGCGAGATCATAGATATAGATCTCACTACGCGGCTGCTCAAACTTGGGCAGAACGTAAGCC
GCGAGAGCGCCAACAACCGCTTCTTGGTCGAAGGCAGCAAGCGCGATGAATGTCTTACTACGGAGCAAGT
TCCCGAGGTAATCGGAGTCCGGCTGATGTTGGGAGTAGGTGGCTACGTCTCCGAACTCACGACCGAAAAG
ATCAAGAGCAGCCCGCATGGATTTGACTTGGTCAGGGCCGAGCCTACATGTGCGAATGATGCCCATACTT
GAGCCACCTAACTTTGTTTTAGGGCGACTGCCCTGCTGCGTAACATCGTTGCTGCTGCGTAACATCGTTG
CTGCTCCATAACATCAAACATCGACCCACGGCGTAACGCGCTTGCTGCTTGGATGCCCGAGGCATAGACT
GTACAAAAAAACAGTCATAACAAGCCATGAAAACCGCCACTGCGCCGTTACCACCGCTGCGTTCGGTCAA
GGTTCTGGACCAGTTGCGTGAGCGCATACGCTACTTGCATTACAGTTTACGAACCGAACAGGCTTATGTC
AACTGGGTTCGTGCCTTCATCCGTTTCCACGGTGTGCGTCACCCGGCAACCTTGGGCAGCAGCGAAGTCG
AGGCATTTCTGTCCTGGCTGGCGAACGAGCGCAAGGTTTCGGTCTCCACGCATCGTCAGGCATTGGCGGC
CTTGCTGTTCTTCTACGGCAAGGTGCTGTGCACGGATCTGCCCTGGCTTCAGGAGATCGGAAGACCTCGG
CCGTCGCGGCGCTTGCCGGTGGTGCTGACCCCGGATGAAGTGGTTCGCATCCTCGGTTTTCTGGAAGGCG
AGCATCGTTTGTTCGCCCAGGACTCTAGCTATAGTTCTAGTGGTTGGCTACGTATACTCCGGAATATTAA
TAGATCATGGAGATAATTAAAATGATAACCATCTCGCAAATAAATAAGTATTTTACTGTTTTCGTAACAG
TTTTGTAATAAAAAAACCTATAAATATTCCGGATTATTCATACCGTCCCACCATCGGGCGCGGATCCATG
AAATTCTTAGTCAACGTTGCCCTTGTTTTTATGGTCGTATACATTTCTTACATCTATGCGGCCGCTCCGG
AACATCACCACCACCACCATCACCACCATCACGGCGCGCCGGAGAACCTCTACTTCCAAAGATCTGTCGC
TCCTCATGTAGACACCGACACTGTGAACACCGCCATCCTGGGCGTTTCAAGGTCCGGCAAAGGCGAGACA
ATCGTAGTGCCAATGATCGACAATCTGAGCCGCGCAAAGAACCAGTCTAGCATGGTCGTGAACGACCCCA
AGGGCGAGCTCTACTCTGCCAGCAAGGAAACACTTGAGAAACGCGGATACGACGTGCAGGTGCTGAACAT
CCTGGATCCCCTGCAGGGCATGAGTTACAACCCACTCCAGCTCGTGATCGACGCCTGGGTGAACGGCGAC
GACCAGGAGGCTGCAAAGAGGGCAAACACACTGACTTTCTCACTGTACAACAACCCAAATGCTGGCGACA
ACGCTTTCTTTAACACCAGCGCCCAGAATGCTATCAACGGAATCATCCTCGCTATGAGGAGGCAGTTAAG
CTTGTCGAGAAGTACTAGAGGATCATAATCAGCCATACCACATTTGTAGAGGTTTTACTTGCTTTAAAAA
ACCTCCCACACCTCCCCCTGAACCTGAAACATAAAATGAATGCAATTGTTGTTGTTAACTTGTTTATTGC
AGCTTATAATGGTTACAAATAAAGCAATAGCATCACAAATTTCACAAATAAAGCATTTTTTTCACTGCAT
TCTAGTTGTGGTTTGTCCAAACTCATCAATGTATCTTATCATGTCTGGATCTGATCACTGCTTGAGCCTA
GGAGATCCGAACCAGATAAGTGAAATCTAGTTCCAAACTATTTTGTCATTTTTAATTTTCGTATTAGCTT
ACGACGCTACACCCAGTTCCCATCTATTTTGTCACTCTTCCCTAAATAATCCTTAAAAACTCCATTTCCA
CCCCTCCCAGTTCCCAACTATTTTGTCCGCCCACAGCGGGGCATTTTTCTTCCTGTTATGTTTTTAATCA
AACATCCTGCCAACTCCATGTGACAAACCGTCATCTTCGGCTACTTTTTCTCTGTCACAGAATGAAAATT
TTTCTGTCATCTCTTCGTTATTAATGTTTGTAATTGACTGAATATCAACGCTTATTTGCAGCCTGAATGG
CGAATGG
Features (pLannotate 1.2.2; 16 found; start..end, strand, type, name):
      2..456     +  rep_origin     f1 ori (sequence partly withheld): f1 bacteriophage origin of replication; arrow indicates direction of (+) strand synthesis
    482..586     +  promoter       AmpR promoter: bla
    587..1447    +  CDS            AmpR: β-lactamase; bla; confers resistance to ampicillin, carbenicillin, and related antibiotics
   1618..2206    +  rep_origin     ori: high-copy-number ColE1/pMB1/pBR322/pUC origin of replication
   2392..2443    -  misc_feature   bom (fragment): basis of mobility region from pBR322
   2511..2735    -  mobile_element Tn7R: mini-Tn7 element (right end of the Tn7 transposon) Tn7
   2802..3335    -  CDS            GmR: gentamycin acetyltransferase; aacC1; confers resistance to gentamycin
   3524..3552    -  promoter       Pc promoter: intI1 (promoter lies within the coding sequence); class 1 integron promoter
   3530..3877    -  CDS            YPR2_ECOLX (fragment): Protein predicted: Swiss-Prot protein existence level 4. From Escherichia coli.
   3904..3995    +  promoter       polyhedrin promoter: polh from Autographa californica; promoter for the baculovirus polyhedrin gene
   4038..4099    +  sig_peptide    melittin signal sequence: signal sequence from honeybee melittin
   4116..4138    +  CDS            9xHis (fragment): 9xHis affinity tag
   4621..4704    +  CDS            large T antigen (fragment): large T antigen from SV40 (simian virus 40)
   4727..4861    +  polyA_signal   SV40 poly(A) signal: SV40 polyadenylation signal
   4890..5055    -  mobile_element Tn7L: mini-Tn7 element (left end of the Tn7 transposon) Tn7
   5218..5234    +  CDS            lacZα (fragment): LacZα fragment of β-galactosidase; lacZ fragment
