[The description below was written by a language model from this plasmid's Addgene catalogue record and pLannotate feature annotations shown in this document.]
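Description:
pFastBac1-melHis10TEV is an empty insect-cell expression backbone derived from Invitrogen's pFastBac1, intended as a donor plasmid for making recombinant baculovirus that directs secretion of a protein of interest. In E. coli it replicates from a high-copy ColE1/pUC-type origin and is selected with ampicillin through the bla gene; an f1 origin is also present. The expression cassette lies between the Tn7R and Tn7L ends of a mini-Tn7 element, together with a gentamicin acetyltransferase gene driven by the Pc integron promoter. Tn7 transposition can therefore move the cassette and the gentamicin marker into a bacmid in the DH10Bac strain.

Within the transposable segment, the baculovirus polyhedrin promoter drives an open reading frame that begins with the honeybee melittin signal sequence, followed by a His10 tag and a TEV protease recognition site, with an SV40 polyadenylation signal downstream. The feature table detects the histidine tract only as a partial 9xHis match and does not annotate the TEV site, which is described in the catalogue entry. The signal peptide targets the product to the endoplasmic reticulum and is expected to be removed by signal peptidase, while TEV cleavage later removes the purification tag.

Two BseRI sites flank a removable 432-nucleotide stuffer. Because BseRI cuts outside its non-palindromic recognition sequence, their placement and orientation eliminate the recognition sequences from the final subclone. Inserts are added by homology-based ligation-independent cloning, so no non-native residues remain on the protein after TEV cleavage. A silent leucine-codon change in the gentamicin-resistance gene removed an unwanted BseRI site from the parent vector.
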