Addgene plasmid #159428: pFastBac1-melHis10TEV
Purpose: (Empty Backbone) empty pFastBac1 secretion vector (polyhedrin promoter) adds N-term melittin signal sequence & TEV-protease-removable His10; avoids unwanted residues in final protein by using BseRI restriction sites
Depositing lab: Debra Hansen. Depositing organization: Arizona State University.
Backbone
  Vector backbone: pFastBac1
  Backbone manufacturer: Invitrogen
  Backbone size (bp): 4682
  Modifications to backbone: introduced a silent mutation in the gentamyin-resistance gene in order to remove one BseRI site
  Vector type: Insect Expression
  Promoter: polyhedrin
  Selectable markers: Gentamicin
  Tag / fusion protein: melittin signal sequence (removed in vivo by signal peptidase) + TEV-protease-cleavable His10-tag (N terminal on backbone)
Growth in bacteria
  Bacterial resistance: Ampicillin, 100 μg/mL
  Growth temperature: 37°C
  Growth strain: DH5alpha
  Copy number: High Copy
Gene/Insert
  Cloning method: Ligation Independent Cloning
  Sequencing primers: 5′ AAATGATAACCATCTCGC; 3′ GAAATTTGTGATGCTATTGC
Terms and licenses: Academic/Nonprofit Terms; Industry Terms: Not Available to Industry
Depositor comments: This vector is designed to avoid adding non-native amino acid residues to the protein of interest, following TEV protease cleavage of the N-terminal purification tags. Subcloning requires ligation-independent cloning and use of the two BseRI restriction sites that are present in this empty vector. The two BseRI sites span a removable 432 nucleotide sequence. Cloning into the BseRI-digested vector can be achieved using a ligation-independent system that is dependent on homologous recombination, such as the Takara In-Fusion HD Cloning Plus system, which requires simply designing the PCR-derived insert (containing the protein of interest) to contain 15 bp at each end that matches the 15 bp at each end of the linearized parent vector. In other words, add these 15 bp, AACCTCTACTTCCAA, to the 5' end of the PCR FORWARD primer, and add these 15 bp, AGTACTTCTCGACAA, to the 5' end of the PCR REVERSE primer. The sequence of the N-terminus will be MKFLVNVALVFMVVYISYIYA + AAPE + HHHHHHHHHH + GAP + ENLYFQ*X, where * is the TEV protease cleavage site and X is the N-terminus of the protein of interest. Note that TEV protease cleaves most efficiently when X = S, G, A, M; for other compatible residues see Kapust et al 2002, PMID 12074568. The first 21 residues of the N-terminus (MKFLVNVALVFMVVYISYIYA) is the melittin signal peptide, which directs the protein to the endoplasmic reticulum for potential secretion. These 21 residues are expected to be removed by the cell’s signal peptidase. BseRI cuts 8-10 nucleotides outside of its own recognition sequence and is a non-palindromic site. The placement & orientation of the two BseRI sites eliminates all of the BseRI recognition sequence in the resulting subclone. An unwanted BseRI site was removed from the parent pFastBac1 vector by introducing a silent mutation (CTC to CTG) in a leucine codon in the gentamicin-resistance gene. To identify colonies containing a cloned insert, used the primers PFASTBAC1F (CTAGTGGTTGGCTACGTATACTCCG) and PFASTBAC1R (GGACAAACCACAACTAGAATGCAGTG). To verify the PCR-generated insert sequence, use sequencing primers POLYHEDF (AAATGATAACCATCTCGC), SV40PAR (GAAATTTGTGATGCTATTGC). To verify Tn7-based incorporation of the expression construct into the bacmid DNA in the E. coli strain DH10Bac, use PCR primers BACM13F (CCCAGTCACGACGTTGTAAAACG) and BACM13R (AGCGGATAACAATTTCACACAGG). A bacmid containing the correct insert has a PCR product size of ~2300 base pairs plus the length of the added insert.
How to cite: pFastBac1-melHis10TEV was a gift from Debra Hansen (Addgene plasmid # 159428 ; http://n2t.net/addgene:159428 ; RRID:Addgene_159428)
